>Addgene plasmid #37264 | pMf3tvtaulacZ | addgene partial sequence | sequence record 49406 | Neo-R 5'-GCCCAGTCATAGCCGAATAG-3'
ACTGCGTGCAATCCATCTTGTTCAATGGCCGATCCCATATTGGCTGCAGGTCGAAAGGCCCGGAGATGAG
GAAGAGGAGAACAGCGCGGCAGACGTGCGCTTTTGAAGCGTGCAGAATGCCGGGCCTCCGGAGGACCTTC
GGGCGCCCGCCCCGCCCCTGAGCCCGCCCCTGAGCCCGCCCCCGGACCCACCCCTTCCCAGCCTCTGAGC
CCAGAAAGCGAAGGAGCAAAGCTGCTATTGGCCGCTGCCCCAAAGGCCTACCCGCTTCCATTGCTCAGCG
GTGCTGTCCATCTGCACGAGACTAGTGAGACGTGCTACTTCCATTTGTCACGTCCTGCACGACGCGAGCT
GCGGGGCGGGGGGGAACTTCCTGACTAGGGGAGGAGTAGAAGGTGGCGCGAAGGGGCCACCAAAGAACGG
AGCCGGTTGGCGCCTACCGGTGGATGTGGAATGTGTGCGAGGCCAGAGGCCACTTGTGTAGCGCCAAGTG
CCCAGCGGGGCTGCTAAAGCGCATGCTCCAGACTGCCTTGGGAAAAGCGCCTCCCCTACCCGGTAGAATT
GACCTGCAGGGGCCCTCGACGGCCGCTCTAGAACTAGTGGATCCCCCGGGCTGCAGGAATTCGAGCTCGC
CCGATCCAGACATGATAAGATACATTGATGAGTTTGGACAAACCACAACTAGAATGCAGTGAAAAAAATG
CTTTATTTGTGAAATTTGTGATGCTATTGCTTTATTTGTAACCATTATAAGCTGCAATAAACAAGTTAAC
AACAACAATTGCATTCATTTTATGTTTCAGGTTCAGGGGGAGGTGTGGGAGGTTTTTTTAAAGCAAGTAA
AACCTCTACAAATGTGGTATGGCTGATTATGATC
