>Addgene plasmid #37264 | pMf3tvtaulacZ | addgene partial sequence | sequence record 51047 | T3 5'-GCAATTAACCCTCACTAAAGG-3'
GGCGGCCGCTAGTCGACTAGCGGCCGCTCGACGGTATCGATAAGCTTCTATTGGCTTTGGGTTTTGTACA
AAAGACTGACGCACTTTTTCAAGATTTCTGGAAAGCATTCAGTCTCTTTATAATACCATCCTTAAAATGC
TGTAAACAGCTTGCAACTCCACCCTCCCTCTCTAGGGCTTTGAAGACCTCTGACAGGAACTGAGGTAGAA
CTTTGCAGCAATGCCCGGGAGTTAAATGTGCCTCTACAGCTCCATTCCCCTCACAAGCAAACTTAAGTGA
TTAAGTTCTGTTTACTTGATTAACCCTAAACATGGGCAGTGAGCCTCAGCTTCCTTCTCAAAAGTAATGA
GACTGAAAATTCGGCAAACATCAATTCCTACATGTAATACTGCATGGACACAGTGGTGACAACTTTCCCC
AGGGAAATGAACAAAGATTTATTCCAAGTTAAAGTGATTGTTTTGGGTTTGTCCGTGTCCCCCCCCCCCC
CGTGAACGTTTTCAC
