[The description below was written by a language model from this plasmid's Addgene catalogue record.]
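Description:
pMf3tvtaulacZ is a gene-targeting (knockout/knock-in) vector for the mouse winged helix gene Foxb1 (also known as Mf3 or Fkh5), built on a modified version of the pPNT positive-negative selection backbone. It is propagated in E. coli under ampicillin selection; the record gives the copy number as unknown and provides no feature table, so the bacterial origin and exact element positions are not stated. The total size is listed as about 17 kb. The insert is listed at the same size and the backbone at about 3 kb, so these figures are evidently approximate.

The homology arms were derived from 129Sv/J genomic DNA: an 8.5 kb BamHI/BglII fragment serves as the 5' arm and a 3.5 kb EcoRI fragment as the 3' arm. Between them sits a tau-lacZ-PGKneo cassette. After homologous recombination, the entire Foxb1 coding region is replaced by the tau-lacZ fusion reporter and the PGK-driven neomycin resistance gene, producing a null allele. The neo cassette allows positive selection with G418. The thymidine kinase marker of pPNT, which conventionally lies outside the homology region, provides negative selection against random integrants. A NotI site introduced into the backbone's SalI site allows the vector to be linearized before it is introduced into cells.

In this kind of design, the tau portion of the fusion directs beta-galactosidase along microtubules into axons, so lacZ staining can reveal both the cell bodies and the projections of cells that would normally express the targeted gene. The associated work used the allele to study the role of Foxb1 in mammary gland development and in CNS regions that regulate the milk-ejection reflex.
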