Addgene plasmid #37264: pMf3tvtaulacZ
Depositing lab: Patricia Labosky. Depositing organization: University of Pennsylvania. Publication: The winged helix gene, Foxb1, controls development of mammary glands and regions of the CNS that regulate the milk-ejection reflex. Kloetzli JM, Fontaine-Glover IA, Brown ER, Kuo M, Labosky PA. Genesis. 2001 Feb;29(2):60-71. 10.1002/1526-968X(200102)29:2<60::AID-GENE1006>3.0.CO;2-L PubMed 11170346.
Backbone
  Vector backbone: pPNT
  Backbone size w/o insert (bp): 3000
  Total vector size (bp): 17000
  Modifications to backbone: The targeting vector was constructed using 129Sv/J DNA. A 3.5kb EcoR1 fragment was used as the 39 homology arm and subcloned into a modified version of pPNT with a Not1 site introduced into the Sal1 site for linearization. An 8.5 kb BamH1/BglII fragment was used as the 59 homology arm. A tau-lacZ-PGKneo cassette (generous gift of Peter Mombaerts) was inserted between these two arms to give the vector described in Kloetzli et al. This deletion construct results in the replacement of the entire coding region of Foxb1 with the tau-lacZ fusion gene and the PGKneo cassette. The resulting mutation is a null.
  Selectable markers: Neomycin (select with G418) ; thymidine kinase
Growth in bacteria
  Bacterial resistance: Ampicillin, 100 μg/mL
  Growth temperature: 37°C
  Growth strain: DH5alpha
  Copy number: Unknown
Gene/Insert
  Gene/Insert name: Foxb1 (alt names: Mf3; Fkh5)
  Species: M. musculus (mouse)
  Insert size (bp): 17000
  GenBank ID: 1927549
  Entrez Gene: Foxb1 (a.k.a. C43, Fkh5, Foxb1a, Foxb1b, Hfh-e5.1, Mf3, Twh)
  Tag / fusion protein: taulacZ
Terms and licenses: Academic/Nonprofit Terms; Industry Terms: Not Available to Industry
How to cite: pMf3tvtaulacZ was a gift from Patricia Labosky (Addgene plasmid # 37264 ; http://n2t.net/addgene:37264 ; RRID:Addgene_37264)
